>Addgene plasmid #129992 | pRDAX-138 C-Tag GFP[1] L20 FRB mCherry | depositor full sequence | sequence record 249370 | Full Sequence
GCCTGCCTCCAGGCCTCAATATTGGCCATTAGCCATATTATTCATTGGTTATATAGCATAAATCAATATT
GGCTATTGGCCATTGCATACGTTGTATCTATATCATAATATGTACATTTATATTGGCTCATGTCCAATAT
GACCGCCATGTTGGCATTGATTATTGACTAGTTATTAATAGTAATCAATTACGGGGTCATTAGTTCATAG
CCCATATATGGAGTTCCGCGTTACATAACTTACGGTAAATGGCCCGCCTGGCTGACCGCCCAACGACCCC
CGCCCATTGACGTCAATAATGACGTATGTTCCCATAGTAACGCCAATAGGGACTTTCCATTGACGTCAAT
GGGTGGAGTATTTACGGTAAACTGCCCACTTGGCAGTACATCAAGTGTATCATATGCCAAGTCCGCCCCC
TATTGACGTCAATGACGGTAAATGGCCCGCCTGGCATTATGCCCAGTACATGACCTTACGGGACTTTCCT
ACTTGGCAGTACATCTACGTATTAGTCATCGCTATTACCATGGTGATGCGGTTTTGGCAGTACACCAATG
GGCGTGGATAGCGGTTTGACTCACGGGGATTTCCAAGTCTCCACCCCATTGACGTCAATGGGAGTTTGTT
TTGGCACCAAAATCAACGGGACTTTCCAAAATGTCGTAATAACCCCGCCCCGTTGACGCAAATGGGCGGT
AGGCGTGTACGGTGGGAGGTCTATATAAGCAGAGCTCGTTTAGTGAACCGTCAGATCACTAGAAGCTTTA
TTGCGGTAGTTTATCACAGTTAAATTGCTAACGCAGTCAGTGCTTCTGACACAACAGTCTCGAACTTAAG
CTGCAGAAGTTGGTCGTGAGGCACTGGGCAGGTAAGTATCAAGGTTACAAGACAGGTTTAAGGAGACCAA
TAGAAACTGGGCTTGTCGAGACAGAGAAGACTCTTGCGTTTCTGATAGGCACCTATTGGTCTTACTGACA
TCCACTTTGCCTTTCTCTCCACAGGTGTCCACTCCCAGGCCACCATGGTGGCCATCCTCTGGCATGAGAT
GTGGCATGAAGGCCTGGAAGAGGCATCTCGTTTGTACTTTGGGGAAAGGAACGTGAAAGGCATGTTTGAG
GTGCTGGAGCCCTTGCATGCTATGATGGAACGGGGCCCCCAGACTCTGAAGGAAACATCCTTTAATCAGG
CCTATGGTCGAGATTTAATGGAGGCCCAAGAGTGGTGCAGGAAGTACATGAAATCAGGGAATGTCAAGGA
CCTCACCCAAGCCTGGGACCTCTATTATCATGTGTTCCGACGAATCTCAGGGAGTCCTGGCGGTGGATCC
GGAGGCTCTGGGAGCTCTGCCAGCGGTGGCAGCACCTCCGATCTGCCTGATGACCACTACCTGAGCACAC
AGACCATCCTCTCCAAGGACCTTAACTAAGAATTCAGATCCGCCCCTCTCCCTCCCCCCCCCCTAACGTT
ACTGGCCGAAGCCGCTTGGAATAAGGCCGGTGTGCGTTTGTCTATATGTTATTTTCCACCATATTGCCGT
CTTTTGGCAATGTGAGGGCCCGGAAACCTGGCCCTGTCTTCTTGACGAGCATTCCTAGGGGTCTTTCCCC
TCTCGCCAAAGGAATGCAAGGTCTGTTGAATGTCGTGAAGGAAGCAGTTCCTCTGGTAGCTTCTTGAAGA
CAAACAACGTCTGTAGCGACCCTTTGCAGGCAGCGGAACCCCCCACCTGGCGACAGGTGCCTCTGCGGCC
AAAAGCCACGTGTATAAGATACACCTGCAAAGGCGGCACAACCCCAGTGCCACGTTGTGAGTTGGATAGT
TGTGGAAAGAGTCAAATGGCTCTCCTCAAGCGTATTCAACAAGGGGCTGAAGGATGCCCAGAAGGTACCC
CATTGTATGGGATCTGATCTGGGGCCTCGGTACACATGCTTTACATGTGTTTAGTCGAGGTTAAAAAAAC
GTCTAGGCCCCCCGAACCACGGGGACGTGGTTTTCCTTTGAAAAACACGATGATAATATGGCCACAACCA
TGGTGAGCAAGGGCGAGGAGGATAACATGGCCATCATCAAGGAGTTCATGCGCTTCAAGGTGCACATGGA
GGGCTCCGTGAACGGCCACGAGTTCGAGATCGAGGGCGAGGGCGAGGGCCGCCCCTACGAGGGCACCCAG
ACCGCCAAGCTGAAGGTGACCAAGGGTGGCCCCCTGCCCTTCGCCTGGGACATCCTGTCCCCTCAGTTCA
TGTACGGCTCCAAGGCCTACGTGAAGCACCCCGCCGACATCCCCGACTACTTGAAGCTGTCCTTCCCCGA
GGGCTTCAAGTGGGAGCGCGTGATGAACTTCGAGGACGGCGGCGTGGTGACCGTGACCCAGGACTCCTCC
CTGCAGGACGGCGAGTTCATCTACAAGGTGAAGCTGCGCGGCACCAACTTCCCCTCCGACGGCCCCGTAA
TGCAGAAGAAGACCATGGGCTGGGAGGCCTCCTCCGAGCGGATGTACCCCGAGGACGGCGCCCTGAAGGG
CGAGATCAAGCAGAGGCTGAAGCTGAAGGACGGCGGCCACTACGACGCTGAGGTCAAGACCACCTACAAG
GCCAAGAAGCCCGTGCAGCTGCCCGGCGCCTACAACGTCAACATCAAGTTGGACATCACCTCCCACAACG
AGGACTACACCATCGTGGAACAGTACGAACGCGCCGAGGGCCGCCACTCCACCGGCGGCATGGACGAGCT
GTACAAGTAAACCGGTGCTCGAGGTACCGATGAATAGCTAAGGTCGAGGCCGCAGGTAAGTATCAAGGTT
ACAAGACAGGTTTAAGGAGACCAATAGAAACTGGGCTTGTCGAGACAGAGAAGACTCTTGCGTTTCTGAT
AGGCACCTATTGGTCTTACTGACATCCACTTTGCCTTTCTCTCCACAGGTGTCGACAATCAACCTCTGGA
TTACAAAATTTGTGAAAGATTGACTGGTATTCTTAACTATGTTGCTCCTTTTACGCTATGTGGATACGCT
GCTTTAATGCCTTTGTATCATGCTATTGCTTCCCGTATGGCTTTCATTTTCTCCTCCTTGTATAAATCCT
GGTTGCTGTCTCTTTATGAGGAGTTGTGGCCCGTTGTCAGGCAACGTGGCGTGGTGTGCACTGTGTTTGC
TGACGCAACCCCCACTGGTTGGGGCATTGCCACCACCTGTCAGCTCCTTTCCGGGACTTTCGCTTTCCCC
CTCCCTATTGCCACGGCGGAACTCATCGCCGCCTGCCTTGCCCGCTGCTGGACAGGGGCTCGGCTGTTGG
GCACTGACAATTCCGTGGTGTTGTCGGGGAAGCTGACGTCCTTTCCATGGCTGCTCGCCTGTGTTGCCAC
CTGGATTCTGCGCGGGACGTCCTTCTGCTACGTCCCTTCGGCCCTCAATCCAGCGGACCTTCCTTCCCGC
GGCCTGCTGCCGGCTCTGCGGCCTCTTCCGCGTCTTCGCCTTCGCCCTCAGACGAGTCGGATCTCCCTTT
GGGCCGCCTCCCCGCCTGGAATTCGAGCTCGGTACGATCAGCCTCGACTGTGCCTTCTAGTTGCCAGCCA
TCTGTTGTTTGCCCCTCCCCCGTGCCTTCCTTGACCCTGGAAGGTGCCACTCCCACTGTCCTTTCCTAAT
AAAATGAGGAAATTGCATCGCATTGTCTGAGTAGGTGTCATTCTATTCTGGGGGGTGGGGTGGGGCAGGA
CAGCAAGGGGGAGGATTGGGAAGACAATAGCCCAGCTTTTGTTCCCTTTAGTGAGGGTTAATTGCGCGCT
TGGCGTAATCATGGTCATAGCTGTTTCCTGTGTGAAATTGTTATCCGCTAATTCACTCCTCAGGTGCAGG
CTGCCTATCAGAAGGTGGTGGCTGGTGTGGCCAATGCCCTGGCTCACAAATACCACTGAGATCTTTTTCC
CTCTGCCAAAAATTATGGGGACATCATGAAGCCCCTTGAGCATCTGACTTCTGGCTAATAAAGGAAATTT
ATTTTCATTGCAATAGTGTGTTGGAATTTTTTGTGTCTCTCACTCGGAAGGACATATGGGAGGGCAAATC
ATTTAAAACATCAGAATGAGTATTTGGTTTAGAGTTTGGCAACATATGCCCATATGCTGGCTGCCATGAA
CAAAGGTTGGCTATAAAGAGGTCATCAGTATATGAAACAGCCCCCTGCTGTCCATTCCTTATTCCATAGA
AAAGCCTTGACTTGAGGTTAGATTTTTTTTATATTTTGTTTTGTGTTATTTTTTTCTTTAACATCCCTAA
AATTTTCCTTACATGTTTTACTAGCCAGATTTTTCCTCCTCTCCTGACTACTCCCAGTCATAGCTGTCCC
TCTTCTCTTATGGAGATCGGCCGGCCGCCGGCGTCGACGCGCGCGGCCGCGGCGCGCCGTTGCTGGCGTT
TTTCCATAGGCTCCGCCCCCCTGACGAGCATCACAAAAATCGACGCTCAAGTCAGAGGTGGCGAAACCCG
ACAGGACTATAAAGATACCAGGCGTTTCCCCCTGGAAGCTCCCTCGTGCGCTCTCCTGTTCCGACCCTGC
CGCTTACCGGATACCTGTCCGCCTTTCTCCCTTCGGGAAGCGTGGCGCTTTCTCATAGCTCACGCTGTAG
GTATCTCAGTTCGGTGTAGGTCGTTCGCTCCAAGCTGGGCTGTGTGCACGAACCCCCCGTTCAGCCCGAC
CGCTGCGCCTTATCCGGTAACTATCGTCTTGAGTCCAACCCGGTAAGACACGACTTATCGCCACTGGCAG
CAGCCACTGGTAACAGGATTAGCAGAGCGAGGTATGTAGGCGGTGCTACAGAGTTCTTGAAGTGGTGGCC
TAACTACGGCTACACTAGAAGAACAGTATTTGGTATCTGCGCTCTGCTGAAGCCAGTTACCTTCGGAAAA
AGAGTTGGTAGCTCTTGATCCGGCAAACAAACCACCGCTGGTAGCGGTGGTTTTTTTGTTTGCAAGCAGC
AGATTACGCGCAGAAAAAAAGGATCTCAAGAAGATCCTTTGATCTTTTCTACGGGGTCTGACGCTCAGTG
GAACGAAAACTCACGTTAAGGGATTTTGGTCATGAGATTATCAAAAAGGATCTTCACCTAGATCCTTTTA
AATTAAAAATGAAGTTTTAAATCAATCTAAAGTATATATGAGTAAACTTGGTCTGACAGTTACCAATGCT
TAATCAGTGAGGCACCTATCTCAGCGATCTGTCTATTTCGTTCATCCATAGTTGCCTGACTCCCCGTCGT
GTAGATAACTACGATACGGGAGGGCTTACCATCTGGCCCCAGTGCTGCAATGATACCGCGAGACCCACGC
TCACCGGCTCCAGATTTATCAGCAATAAACCAGCCAGCCGGAAGGGCCGAGCGCAGAAGTGGTCCTGCAA
CTTTATCCGCCTCCATCCAGTCTATTAATTGTTGCCGGGAAGCTAGAGTAAGTAGTTCGCCAGTTAATAG
TTTGCGCAACGTTGTTGCCATTGCTACAGGCATCGTGGTGTCACGCTCGTCGTTTGGTATGGCTTCATTC
AGCTCCGGTTCCCAACGATCAAGGCGAGTTACATGATCCCCCATGTTGTGCAAAAAAGCGGTTAGCTCCT
TCGGTCCTCCGATCGTTGTCAGAAGTAAGTTGGCCGCAGTGTTATCACTCATGGTTATGGCAGCACTGCA
TAATTCTCTTACTGTCATGCCATCCGTAAGATGCTTTTCTGTGACTGGTGAGTACTCAACCAAGTCATTC
TGAGAATAGTGTATGCGGCGACCGAGTTGCTCTTGCCCGGCGTCAATACGGGATAATACCGCGCCACATA
GCAGAACTTTAAAAGTGCTCATCATTGGAAAACGTTCTTCGGGGCGAAAACTCTCAAGGATCTTACCGCT
GTTGAGATCCAGTTCGATGTAACCCACTCGTGCACCCAACTGATCTTCAGCATCTTTTACTTTCACCAGC
GTTTCTGGGTGAGCAAAAACAGGAAGGCAAAATGCCGCAAAAAAGGGAATAAGGGCGACACGGAAATGTT
GAATACTCATACTCTTCCTTTTTCAATATTATTGAAGCATTTATCAGGGTTATTGTCTCATGAGCGGATA
CATATTTGAATGTATTTAGAAAAATAAACAAATAGGGGTTCCGCGCACATTTCCCCGAAAAGTGCCACCT
GACGTCTAAGAAACCATTATTATCATGACATTAACCTATAAAAATAGGCGTATCACGAGGCCCTTTCGTC
TACGCGCGCGCCGGCGGCGCGCCGTCGACGGCCGGCCGCGGCCGC
Features (pLannotate 1.2.2; 17 found; start..end, strand, type, name):
    155..532     +  enhancer       CMV enhancer: human cytomegalovirus immediate early enhancer
    534..733     +  promoter       CMV promoter: human cytomegalovirus (CMV) immediate early promoter
    872..1004    +  intron         chimeric intron: chimera between introns from human β-globin and immunoglobulin heavy chain genes
   1034..1309    +  CDS            FRB: FKBP-rapamycin binding domain of human FRAP
   1373..1426    +  CDS            (3-F)Tyr-EGFP (fragment): (3-F)Tyr-EGFP is a basic (constitutively fluorescent) green fluorescent protein published in 2004, derived from Aequorea victoria.
   1443..2029    +  misc_feature   IRES2: internal ribosome entry site (IRES) of the encephalomyocarditis virus (EMCV)
   2030..2737    +  CDS            mCherry: mCherry is a basic (constitutively fluorescent) red fluorescent protein published in 2004, derived from Discosoma sp.. It is reported to be a very rapidly-maturing monomer with low acid sensitivity.
   2786..2918    +  intron         chimeric intron: chimera between introns from human β-globin and immunoglobulin heavy chain genes
   2927..3515    +  misc_feature   WPRE: woodchuck hepatitis virus posttranscriptional regulatory element
   3519..3535    +  misc_feature   MCS (fragment): pUC18/19 multiple cloning site
   3548..3659    +  polyA_signal   bGH poly(A) signal: bovine growth hormone polyadenylation signal
   3755..3773    -  promoter       T3 promoter: promoter for bacteriophage T3 RNA polymerase
   3832..3906    +  CDS            HBB (fragment): HBB_PONPY - Experimental evidence at transcript level: Swiss-Prot protein existence level 2. Involved in oxygen transport from the lung to the various peripheral tissues. From Pongo pygmaeus (Bornean orangutan).
   3977..4032    +  polyA_signal   β-globin poly(A) signal: rabbit β-globin polyadenylation signal (Gil and Proudfoot, 1987)
   4411..4999    -  rep_origin     ori: high-copy-number ColE1/pMB1/pBR322/pUC origin of replication
   5170..6030    -  CDS            AmpR: β-lactamase; bla; confers resistance to ampicillin, carbenicillin, and related antibiotics
   6031..6135    -  promoter       AmpR promoter: bla
