[The description below was written by a language model from this plasmid's Addgene catalogue record and pLannotate feature annotations shown in this document.]
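Description:
pRDAX-138 C-Tag GFP[1] L20 FRB mCherry is a custom-built mammalian expression plasmid of about 6.3 kb, deposited as a vector for protein–protein interaction assays based on bimolecular or trimolecular fluorescence complementation (BiFC/TriFC). It is propagated in E. coli as a high-copy plasmid through a ColE1/pUC-type origin and selected with ampicillin via the β-lactamase gene and its own promoter.

The expression unit is driven by the human CMV immediate-early enhancer and promoter, followed by a chimeric β-globin/immunoglobulin intron that promotes efficient processing of the transcript. The first open reading frame encodes FRB, the FKBP–rapamycin binding domain. The catalogue lists it as mouse, whereas the automated annotation matches it to the human FRAP domain. Downstream of FRB, after a short gap that presumably corresponds to the "L20" linker in the name, lies a very short GFP-derived fragment of roughly 50 nt. This agrees with the "C-Tag GFP[1]" designation, indicating a small split-GFP piece fused to the C-terminus of the bait. On its own this fragment should not fluoresce. Green signal is expected only when complementary GFP fragments carried on partner constructs are brought together, and FRB's rapamycin-inducible association with FKBP makes it a natural control pair, although the record does not state this use.

An EMCV IRES2 then directs translation of mCherry from the same transcript, giving a constitutive red marker of transfected cells against which complementation signal could be compared. The 3′ region contains a second copy of the chimeric intron, a WPRE to enhance transcript expression, and the bGH polyadenylation signal. A T3 promoter, a β-globin fragment and a rabbit β-globin poly(A) signal also sit in the backbone.
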