Addgene plasmid #129992: pRDAX-138 C-Tag GFP[1] L20 FRB mCherry
Purpose: PPI (BiFC/TriFC) assay vector
Depositing lab: Gary Lewin. Depositing organization: Max-Delbrueck-Centrum fuer Molekulare Medizin (MDC).
Backbone
  Vector backbone: custom built
  Vector type: Mammalian Expression
Growth in bacteria
  Bacterial resistance: Ampicillin, 100 μg/mL
  Growth temperature: 37°C
  Growth strain: DH5alpha
  Copy number: High Copy
Gene/Insert
  Gene/Insert name: FRB
  Species: M. musculus (mouse)
  Cloning method: Restriction Enzyme; 5′ cloning site unknown (unknown if destroyed); 3′ cloning site unknown (unknown if destroyed)
Terms and licenses: Academic/Nonprofit Terms; Industry Terms: Not Available to Industry
How to cite: pRDAX-138 C-Tag GFP[1] L20 FRB mCherry was a gift from Gary Lewin (Addgene plasmid # 129992 ; http://n2t.net/addgene:129992 ; RRID:Addgene_129992)
